Addgene plasmid #165494: pSIN-TRE-H2BeGFP-rtTA2
Purpose: Doxycycline-inducible all-in-one lentivirus vector to express H2BeGFP fusion protein. System for labelling slow-cycling cells in vivo.
Depositing lab: Hector G. Palmer. Depositing organization: Vall d'Hebron Instituto de Oncologia (VHIO). Publication: TET2 controls chemoresistant slow-cycling cancer cell survival and tumor recurrence. Puig I, Tenbaum SP, Chicote I, Arques O, Martinez-Quintanilla J, Cuesta-Borras E, Ramirez L, Gonzalo P, Soto A, Aguilar S, Eguizabal C, Caratu G, Prat A, Argiles G, Landolfi S, Casanovas O, Serra V, Villanueva A, Arroyo AG, Terracciano L, Nuciforo P, Seoane J, Recio JA, Vivancos A, Dienstmann R, Tabernero J, Palmer HG. J Clin Invest. 2018 Aug 31;128(9):3887-3905. doi: 10.1172/JCI96393. Epub 2018 Aug 6. PubMed 29944140.
Backbone
  Vector backbone: pRRL-cPPT-hPGKTMPrtTA-WPRE
  Backbone size w/o insert (bp): 8023
  Total vector size (bp): 9139
  Vector type: Lentiviral
  Selectable markers: GFP selection by fluorescent-activated cell sorting (FACS).
  Backbone manufacturer: -
  Modifications to backbone: -
Growth in bacteria
  Bacterial resistance: Ampicillin, 100 μg/mL
  Growth temperature: 37°C
  Growth strain: NEB Stable
  Copy number: Unknown
  Growth instructions: -
Gene/Insert
  Gene/Insert name: Human histone H2B (alt name: -)
  Species: H. sapiens (human)
  Insert size (bp): 1116
  GenBank ID: X00088
  Entrez Gene: H2BC21 (a.k.a. GL105, H2B, H2B-GL105, H2B.1, H2BE, H2BFQ, H2BGL105, H2BQ, HIST2H2BE)
  Promoter: TetO-CMV
  Tag / fusion protein: EGFP (C terminal on insert)
  Mutation: -
  Cloning method: Restriction Enzyme; 5′ cloning site Xba I (destroyed during cloning); 3′ cloning site Nhe I (not destroyed)
  Sequencing primers: 5′ TCGAGTAGGCGTGTACGGT; 3′ TGAAGAATGTGCGAGACC
Resource information
  A portion of this plasmid was derived from a plasmid made by: The coding sequence of histone2B fused to eGFP (H2BeGFP) was amplified from the Addgene plasmid ID: 11680 deposited by Geoff Wahl.
Terms and licenses: Academic/Nonprofit Terms; Industry Terms: Not Available to Industry
Depositor comments: ABOUT BACKBONE: The lentiviral backbone was originally designed and constructed by Barde I et al. (Barde I et al. Mol Ther. 2006. 13(2): 382-90. PMID: 16275162). ABOUT TEST DIGESTION: Since Xba I restriction site is lost during cloning, we recommend checking the plasmid using the enzymes: Xho I and Nhe I. You should get two fragments around 1600 bp (insert+vector) and 7500 bp (vector).
How to cite: pSIN-TRE-H2BeGFP-rtTA2 was a gift from Hector G. Palmer (Addgene plasmid # 165494 ; http://n2t.net/addgene:165494 ; RRID:Addgene_165494)
