[The description below was written by a language model from this plasmid's Addgene catalogue record and pLannotate feature annotations shown in this document.]
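Description:
pSIN-TRE-H2BeGFP-rtTA2 is a self-inactivating, third-generation-style HIV-1 lentiviral transfer plasmid of about 9.1 kb, built on the pRRL-cPPT-hPGK-rtTA-WPRE backbone. It provides doxycycline-inducible expression of a histone H2B–EGFP fusion from a single "all-in-one" vector. In bacteria it replicates from a high-copy ColE1/pUC origin and is selected with ampicillin (AmpR). An f1 ori and an SV40 ori with its poly(A) signal lie in the plasmid backbone outside the viral genome. The viral portion begins with an RSV promoter fused to a truncated 5' LTR, which drives genomic RNA production in packaging cells. This is followed by the Ψ packaging signal with a partial gag sequence, the RRE for Rev-dependent export, and the cPPT/CTS. It ends with a WPRE and a ΔU3 3' LTR, whose deletion inactivates the LTR promoter after integration.

Two expression units sit between cPPT and WPRE in the same orientation. The first is a tetracycline response element with seven tetO copies joined to a minimal CMV promoter, controlling human histone H2B fused at its C terminus to EGFP. The catalogue entry lists the gene as H2BC21, whereas the automated annotation labels it HIST1H2BJ. The second is a constitutive human PGK promoter driving the reverse transactivator (annotated as rtTA-Advanced), which binds the TRE and activates transcription only when doxycycline is present. There is no drug marker for mammalian cells, so transduced cells are isolated by FACS for GFP. The stated purpose is labelling slow-cycling cells in vivo. In the usual label-retention design, a doxycycline pulse loads chromatin with H2B-EGFP, and after withdrawal the signal is diluted by division, leaving slow-cycling cells bright.
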