Features (pLannotate 1.2.2; 31 found; start..end, strand, type, name):
      1..589     +  misc_feature   WPRE: woodchuck hepatitis virus posttranscriptional regulatory element
    606..674     +  CDS            nef (fragment): NEF_HV1Z2 - Experimental evidence at protein level: Swiss-Prot protein existence level 1. Extracellular Nef protein targets CD4(+) T-lymphocytes for apoptosis by interacting with CXCR4 surface receptors. From Human immunodeficiency virus type 1 group M subtype D (isolate Z2/CDC-Z34) (HIV-1).
    676..909     +  LTR            3' LTR (ΔU3): self-inactivating 3' long terminal repeat (LTR) from HIV-1
    981..1102    +  polyA_signal   SV40 poly(A) signal: SV40 polyadenylation signal
   1142..1277    +  rep_origin     SV40 ori: SV40 origin of replication
   1298..1316    -  promoter       T7 promoter: promoter for bacteriophage T7 RNA polymerase
   1324..1479    +  CDS            lacZα (fragment): LacZα fragment of β-galactosidase; lacZ fragment
   1484..1912    +  rep_origin     f1 ori (sequence partly withheld): f1 bacteriophage origin of replication; arrow indicates direction of (+) strand synthesis
   1965..2069    +  promoter       AmpR promoter: bla
   2070..2930    +  CDS            AmpR: β-lactamase; bla; confers resistance to ampicillin, carbenicillin, and related antibiotics
   3101..3689    +  rep_origin     ori: high-copy-number ColE1/pMB1/pBR322/pUC origin of replication
   3872..3964    +  CDS            lacI (fragment): lac repressor; lacI; The lac repressor binds to the lac operator to inhibit transcription in E. coli. This inhibition can be relieved by adding lactose or isopropyl-β-D-thiogalactopyranoside (IPTG).
   3977..3998    +  protein_bind   CAP binding site: CAP binding activates transcription in the presence of cAMP. E. coli catabolite activator protein
   4013..4043    +  promoter       lac promoter: promoter for the E. coli lac operon
   4051..4067    +  protein_bind   lac operator: The lac repressor binds to the lac operator to inhibit transcription in E. coli. This inhibition can be relieved by adding lactose or isopropyl-β-D-thiogalactopyranoside (IPTG). lac repressor encoded by lacI
   4112..4130    +  promoter       T3 promoter: promoter for bacteriophage T3 RNA polymerase
   4158..4384    +  promoter       RSV promoter: Rous sarcoma virus enhancer/promoter
   4385..4565    +  LTR            5' LTR (truncated): truncated 5' long terminal repeat (LTR) from HIV-1
   4612..4737    +  misc_feature   HIV-1 Ψ: packaging signal of human immunodeficiency virus type 1
   4721..5084    +  CDS            HIV-1 gag (fragment): gag protein from human immunodeficiency virus 1; gag
   5230..5463    +  misc_feature   RRE: The Rev response element (RRE) of HIV-1 allows for Rev-dependent mRNA export from the nucleus to the cytoplasm.
   5840..5940    +  CDS            Rev (fragment): human immunodeficiency virus 1 (HIV-1) Rev protein; rev; enhances nuclear export of unspliced and incompletely spliced viral mRNAs
   5959..6076    +  misc_feature   cPPT/CTS: central polypurine tract and central termination sequence of HIV-1
   6109..6379    +  protein_bind   tetracycline response element: contains seven copies of the tetracycline operator tetO tetracycline repressor TetR
   6390..6407    +  misc_feature   MCS (fragment): pUC18/19 multiple cloning site
   6412..6450    +  promoter       minimal CMV promoter: human cytomegalovirus (CMV) immediate early promoter
   6544..6575    +  misc_feature   MCS (fragment): pUC18/19 multiple cloning site
   6595..6972    +  CDS            H2B: human histone H2B; HIST1H2BJ
   6991..7710    +  CDS            EGFP: the original enhanced GFP (Yang et al., 1996) mammalian codon-optimized
   7766..8276    +  promoter       hPGK promoter: human phosphoglycerate kinase 1 promoter
   8314..9060    +  CDS            rtTA-Advanced: improved tetracycline-controlled transactivator In the Tet-On® system, rtTA-Advanced binds to the Tet-responsive element and stimulates transcription only in the presence of tetracycline or doxycycline.
>Addgene plasmid #165494 | pSIN-TRE-H2BeGFP-rtTA2 | addgene full sequence | sequence record 326725 | Addgene NGS Result
AATCAACCTCTGGATTACAAAATTTGTGAAAGATTGACTGGTATTCTTAACTATGTTGCTCCTTTTACGC
TATGTGGATACGCTGCTTTAATGCCTTTGTATCATGCTATTGCTTCCCGTATGGCTTTCATTTTCTCCTC
CTTGTATAAATCCTGGTTGCTGTCTCTTTATGAGGAGTTGTGGCCCGTTGTCAGGCAACGTGGCGTGGTG
TGCACTGTGTTTGCTGACGCAACCCCCACTGGTTGGGGCATTGCCACCACCTGTCAGCTCCTTTCCGGGA
CTTTCGCTTTCCCCCTCCCTATTGCCACGGCGGAACTCATCGCCGCCTGCCTTGCCCGCTGCTGGACAGG
GGCTCGGCTGTTGGGCACTGACAATTCCGTGGTGTTGTCGGGGAAGCTGACGTCCTTTCCATGGCTGCTC
GCCTGTGTTGCCACCTGGATTCTGCGCGGGACGTCCTTCTGCTACGTCCCTTCGGCCCTCAATCCAGCGG
ACCTTCCTTCCCGCGGCCTGCTGCCGGCTCTGCGGCCTCTTCCGCGTCTTCGCCTTCGCCCTCAGACGAG
TCGGATCTCCCTTTGGGCCGCCTCCCCGCCTGGAATTCGAGCTCGGTACCTTTAAGACCAATGACTTACA
AGGCAGCTGTAGATCTTAGCCACTTTTTAAAAGAAAAGGGGGGACTGGAAGGGCTAATTCACTCCCAACG
AAGACAAGATCTGCTTTTTGCTTGTACTGGGTCTCTCTGGTTAGACCAGATCTGAGCCTGGGAGCTCTCT
GGCTAACTAGGGAACCCACTGCTTAAGCCTCAATAAAGCTTGCCTTGAGTGCTTCAAGTAGTGTGTGCCC
GTCTGTTGTGTGACTCTGGTAACTAGAGATCCCTCAGACCCTTTTAGTCAGTGTGGAAAATCTCTAGCAG
TAGTAGTTCATGTCATCTTATTATTCAGTATTTATAACTTGCAAAGAAATGAATATCAGAGAGTGAGAGG
AACTTGTTTATTGCAGCTTATAATGGTTACAAATAAAGCAATAGCATCACAAATTTCACAAATAAAGCAT
TTTTTTCACTGCATTCTAGTTGTGGTTTGTCCAAACTCATCAATGTATCTTATCATGTCTGGCTCTAGCT
ATCCCGCCCCTAACTCCGCCCATCCCGCCCCTAACTCCGCCCAGTTCCGCCCATTCTCCGCCCCATGGCT
GACTAATTTTTTTTATTTATGCAGAGGCCGAGGCCGCCTCGGCCTCTGAGCTATTCCAGAAGTAGTGAGG
AGGCTTTTTTGGAGGCCTAGGGACGTACCCAATTCGCCCTATAGTGAGTCGTATTACGCGCGCTCACTGG
CCGTCGTTTTACAACGTCGTGACTGGGAAAACCCTGGCGTTACCCAACTTAATCGCCTTGCAGCACATCC
CCCTTTCGCCAGCTGGCGTAATAGCGAAGAGGCCCGCACCGATCGCCCTTCCCAACAGTTGCGCAGCCTG
AATGGCGAATGGG
[124 nt withheld, positions 1484-1607]
C
[91 nt withheld, positions 1609-1699]
A
[49 nt withheld, positions 1701-1749]
CCTTTGACGTTGGAGTCCACGTTCTTT
[37 nt withheld, positions 1777-1813]
ACCCTATCTCGGTCTATTCTTTTGATTTATAAGGGATTTTGCCGATTTCGGCCTATTGGTTAAAAAATGA
GCTGATTTAACAAAAATTTAACGCGAATTTTAACAAAATATTAACGCTTACAATTTAGGTGGCACTTTTC
GGGGAAATGTGCGCGGAACCCCTATTTGTTTATTTTTCTAAATACATTCAAATATGTATCCGCTCATGAG
ACAATAACCCTGATAAATGCTTCAATAATATTGAAAAAGGAAGAGTATGAGTATTCAACATTTCCGTGTC
GCCCTTATTCCCTTTTTTGCGGCATTTTGCCTTCCTGTTTTTGCTCACCCAGAAACGCTGGTGAAAGTAA
AAGATGCTGAAGATCAGTTGGGTGCACGAGTGGGTTACATCGAACTGGATCTCAACAGCGGTAAGATCCT
TGAGAGTTTTCGCCCCGAAGAACGTTTTCCAATGATGAGCACTTTTAAAGTTCTGCTATGTGGCGCGGTA
TTATCCCGTATTGACGCCGGGCAAGAGCAACTCGGTCGCCGCATACACTATTCTCAGAATGACTTGGTTG
AGTACTCACCAGTCACAGAAAAGCATCTTACGGATGGCATGACAGTAAGAGAATTATGCAGTGCTGCCAT
AACCATGAGTGATAACACTGCGGCCAACTTACTTCTGACAACGATCGGAGGACCGAAGGAGCTAACCGCT
TTTTTGCACAACATGGGGGATCATGTAACTCGCCTTGATCGTTGGGAACCGGAGCTGAATGAAGCCATAC
CAAACGACGAGCGTGACACCACGATGCCTGTAGCAATGGCAACAACGTTGCGCAAACTATTAACTGGCGA
ACTACTTACTCTAGCTTCCCGGCAACAATTAATAGACTGGATGGAGGCGGATAAAGTTGCAGGACCACTT
CTGCGCTCGGCCCTTCCGGCTGGCTGGTTTATTGCTGATAAATCTGGAGCCGGTGAGCGTGGGTCTCGCG
GTATCATTGCAGCACTGGGGCCAGATGGTAAGCCCTCCCGTATCGTAGTTATCTACACGACGGGGAGTCA
GGCAACTATGGATGAACGAAATAGACAGATCGCTGAGATAGGTGCCTCACTGATTAAGCATTGGTAACTG
TCAGACCAAGTTTACTCATATATACTTTAGATTGATTTAAAACTTCATTTTTAATTTAAAAGGATCTAGG
TGAAGATCCTTTTTGATAATCTCATGACCAAAATCCCTTAACGTGAGTTTTCGTTCCACTGAGCGTCAGA
CCCCGTAGAAAAGATCAAAGGATCTTCTTGAGATCCTTTTTTTCTGCGCGTAATCTGCTGCTTGCAAACA
AAAAAACCACCGCTACCAGCGGTGGTTTGTTTGCCGGATCAAGAGCTACCAACTCTTTTTCCGAAGGTAA
CTGGCTTCAGCAGAGCGCAGATACCAAATACTGTTCTTCTAGTGTAGCCGTAGTTAGGCCACCACTTCAA
GAACTCTGTAGCACCGCCTACATACCTCGCTCTGCTAATCCTGTTACCAGTGGCTGCTGCCAGTGGCGAT
AAGTCGTGTCTTACCGGGTTGGACTCAAGACGATAGTTACCGGATAAGGCGCAGCGGTCGGGCTGAACGG
GGGGTTCGTGCACACAGCCCAGCTTGGAGCGAACGACCTACACCGAACTGAGATACCTACAGCGTGAGCT
ATGAGAAAGCGCCACGCTTCCCGAAGGGAGAAAGGCGGACAGGTATCCGGTAAGCGGCAGGGTCGGAACA
GGAGAGCGCACGAGGGAGCTTCCAGGGGGAAACGCCTGGTATCTTTATAGTCCTGTCGGGTTTCGCCACC
TCTGACTTGAGCGTCGATTTTTGTGATGCTCGTCAGGGGGGCGGAGCCTATGGAAAAACGCCAGCAACGC
GGCCTTTTTACGGTTCCTGGCCTTTTGCTGGCCTTTTGCTCACATGTTCTTTCCTGCGTTATCCCCTGAT
TCTGTGGATAACCGTATTACCGCCTTTGAGTGAGCTGATACCGCTCGCCGCAGCCGAACGACCGAGCGCA
GCGAGTCAGTGAGCGAGGAAGCGGAAGAGCGCCCAATACGCAAACCGCCTCTCCCCGCGCGTTGGCCGAT
TCATTAATGCAGCTGGCACGACAGGTTTCCCGACTGGAAAGCGGGCAGTGAGCGCAACGCAATTAATGTG
AGTTAGCTCACTCATTAGGCACCCCAGGCTTTACACTTTATGCTTCCGGCTCGTATGTTGTGTGGAATTG
TGAGCGGATAACAATTTCACACAGGAAACAGCTATGACCATGATTACGCCAAGCGCGCAATTAACCCTCA
CTAAAGGGAACAAAAGCTGGAGCTGCAAGCTTAATGTAGTCTTATGCAATACTCTTGTAGTCTTGCAACA
TGGTAACGATGAGTTAGCAACATGCCTTACAAGGAGAGAAAAAGCACCGTGCATGCCGATTGGTGGAAGT
AAGGTGGTACGATCGTGCCTTATTAGGAAGGCAACAGACGGGTCTGACATGGATTGGACGAACCACTGAA
TTGCCGCATTGCAGAGATATTGTATTTAAGTGCCTAGCTCGATACATAAACGGGTCTCTCTGGTTAGACC
AGATCTGAGCCTGGGAGCTCTCTGGCTAACTAGGGAACCCACTGCTTAAGCCTCAATAAAGCTTGCCTTG
AGTGCTTCAAGTAGTGTGTGCCCGTCTGTTGTGTGACTCTGGTAACTAGAGATCCCTCAGACCCTTTTAG
TCAGTGTGGAAAATCTCTAGCAGTGGCGCCCGAACAGGGACTTGAAAGCGAAAGGGAAACCAGAGGAGCT
CTCTCGACGCAGGACTCGGCTTGCTGAAGCGCGCACGGCAAGAGGCGAGGGGCGGCGACTGGTGAGTACG
CCAAAAATTTTGACTAGCGGAGGCTAGAAGGAGAGAGATGGGTGCGAGAGCGTCAGTATTAAGCGGGGGA
GAATTAGATCGCGATGGGAAAAAATTCGGTTAAGGCCAGGGGGAAAGAAAAAATATAAATTAAAACATAT
AGTATGGGCAAGCAGGGAGCTAGAACGATTCGCAGTTAATCCTGGCCTGTTAGAAACATCAGAAGGCTGT
AGACAAATACTGGGACAGCTACAACCATCCCTTCAGACAGGATCAGAAGAACTTAGATCATTATATAATA
CAGTAGCAACCCTCTATTGTGTGCATCAAAGGATAGAGATAAAAGACACCAAGGAAGCTTTAGACAAGAT
AGAGGAAGAGCAAAACAAAAGTAAGACCACCGCACAGCAAGCGGCCGCTGATCTTCAGACCTGGAGGAGG
AGATATGAGGGACAATTGGAGAAGTGAATTATATAAATATAAAGTAGTAAAAATTGAACCATTAGGAGTA
GCACCCACCAAGGCAAAGAGAAGAGTGGTGCAGAGAGAAAAAAGAGCAGTGGGAATAGGAGCTTTGTTCC
TTGGGTTCTTGGGAGCAGCAGGAAGCACTATGGGCGCAGCGTCAATGACGCTGACGGTACAGGCCAGACA
ATTATTGTCTGGTATAGTGCAGCAGCAGAACAATTTGCTGAGGGCTATTGAGGCGCAACAGCATCTGTTG
CAACTCACAGTCTGGGGCATCAAGCAGCTCCAGGCAAGAATCCTGGCTGTGGAAAGATACCTAAAGGATC
AACAGCTCCTGGGGATTTGGGGTTGCTCTGGAAAACTCATTTGCACCACTGCTGTGCCTTGGAATGCTAG
TTGGAGTAATAAATCTCTGGAACAGATTTGGAATCACACGACCTGGATGGAGTGGGACAGAGAAATTAAC
AATTACACAAGCTTAATACACTCCTTAATTGAAGAATCGCAAAACCAGCAAGAAAAGAATGAACAAGAAT
TATTGGAATTAGATAAATGGGCAAGTTTGTGGAATTGGTTTAACATAACAAATTGGCTGTGGTATATAAA
ATTATTCATAATGATAGTAGGAGGCTTGGTAGGTTTAAGAATAGTTTTTGCTGTACTTTCTATAGTGAAT
AGAGTTAGGCAGGGATATTCACCATTATCGTTTCAGACCCACCTCCCAACCCCGAGGGGACCCGACAGGC
CCGAAGGAATAGAAGAAGAAGGTGGAGAGAGAGACAGAGACAGATCCATTCGATTAGTGAACGGATCTCG
ACGGTATCGGTTAACTTTTAAAAGAAAAGGGGGGATTGGGGGGTACAGTGCAGGGGAAAGAATAGTAGAC
ATAATAGCAACAGACATACAAACTAAAGAATTACAAAAACAAATTACAAAAATTCAAAATTTTATCGATC
ACGAGACTAGCCTCGAGTTTACCACTCCCTATCAGTGATAGAGAAAAGTGAAAGTCGAGTTTACCACTCC
CTATCAGTGATAGAGAAAAGTGAAAGTCGAGTTTACCACTCCCTATCAGTGATAGAGAAAAGTGAAAGTC
GAGTTTACCACTCCCTATCAGTGATAGAGAAAAGTGAAAGTCGAGTTTACCACTCCCTATCAGTGATAGA
GAAAAGTGAAAGTCGAGTTTACCACTCCCTATCAGTGATAGAGAAAAGTGAAAGTCGAGTTTACCACTCC
CTATCAGTGATAGAGAAAAGTGAAAGTCGAGCTCGGTACCCGGGTCGAGGTAGGCGTGTACGGTGGGAGG
CCTATATAAGCAGAGCTCGTTTAGTGAACCGTCAGATCGCCTGGAGACGCCATCCACGCTGTTTTGACCT
CCATAGAAGACACCGGGACCGATCCAGCCTCCGCGGCCCCGAATTCGAGCTCGGTACCCGGGGATCCTCT
AGTCAGCTGACGCGTGCTAGAATGCCCGAGCCAGCGAAGTCTGCTCCCGCCCCGAAAAAGGGCTCCAAGA
AGGCGGTGACTAAGGCGCAGAAGAAAGGCGGCAAGAAGCGCAAGCGCAGCCGCAAGGAGAGCTATTCCAT
CTATGTGTACAAGGTTCTGAAGCAGGTCCACCCTGACACCGGCATTTCGTCCAAGGCCATGGGCATCATG
AATTCGTTTGTGAACGACATTTTCGAGCGCATCGCAGGTGAGGCTTCCCGCCTGGCGCATTACAACAAGC
GCTCGACCATCACCTCCAGGGAGATCCAGACGGCCGTGCGCCTGCTGCTGCCTGGGGAGTTGGCCAAGCA
CGCCGTGTCCGAGGGTACTAAGGCCATCACCAAGTACACCAGCGCTAAGGATCCACCGGTCGCCACCATG
GTGAGCAAGGGCGAGGAGCTGTTCACCGGGGTGGTGCCCATCCTGGTCGAGCTGGACGGCGACGTAAACG
GCCACAAGTTCAGCGTGTCCGGCGAGGGCGAGGGCGATGCCACCTACGGCAAGCTGACCCTGAAGTTCAT
CTGCACCACCGGCAAGCTGCCCGTGCCCTGGCCCACCCTCGTGACCACCCTGACCTACGGCGTGCAGTGC
TTCAGCCGCTACCCCGACCACATGAAGCAGCACGACTTCTTCAAGTCCGCCATGCCCGAAGGCTACGTCC
AGGAGCGCACCATCTTCTTCAAGGACGACGGCAACTACAAGACCCGCGCCGAGGTGAAGTTCGAGGGCGA
CACCCTGGTGAACCGCATCGAGCTGAAGGGCATCGACTTCAAGGAGGACGGCAACATCCTGGGGCACAAG
CTGGAGTACAACTACAACAGCCACAACGTCTATATCATGGCCGACAAGCAGAAGAACGGCATCAAGGTGA
ACTTCAAGATCCGCCACAACATCGAGGACGGCAGCGTGCAGCTCGCCGACCACTACCAGCAGAACACCCC
CATCGGCGACGGCCCCGTGCTGCTGCCCGACAACCACTACCTGAGCACCCAGTCCGCCCTGAGCAAAGAC
CCCAACGAGAAGCGCGATCACATGGTCCTGCTGGAGTTCGTGACCGCCGCCGGGATCACTCTCGGCATGG
ACGAGCTGTACAAGTAAGCGATCGCGCTAGCGCGGCCGCATCGATAAGCTTGTCGACGATATCGAATTCC
ACGGGGTTGGGGTTGCGCCTTTTCCAAGGCAGCCCTGGGTTTGCGCAGGGACGCGGCTGCTCTGGGCGTG
GTTCCGGGAAACGCAGCGGCGCCGACCCTGGGTCTCGCACATTCTTCACGTCCGTTCGCAGCGTCACCCG
GATCTTCGCCGCTACCCTTGTGGGCCCCCCGGCGACGCTTCCTGCTCCGCCCCTAAGTCGGGAAGGTTCC
TTGCGGTTCGCGGCGTGCCGGACGTGACAAACGGAAGCCGCACGTCTCACTAGTACCCTCGCAGACGGAC
AGCGCCAGGGAGCAATGGCAGCGCGCCGACCGCGATGGGCTGTGGCCAATAGCGGCTGCTCAGCAGGGCG
CGCCGAGAGCAGCGGCCGGGAAGGGGCGGTGCGGGAGGCGGGGTGTGGGGCGGTAGTGTGGGCCCTGTTC
CTGCCCGCGCGGTGTTCCGCATTCTGCAAGCCTCCGGAGCGCACGTCGGCAGTCGGCTCCCTCGTTGACC
GAATCACCGACCTCTCTCCCCAGGGGGATCCGTTTATCTGCAGAATTCGCCCTTGACGTCATGTCTAGAC
TGGACAAGAGCAAAGTCATAAACGGCGCTCTGGAATTACTCAATGGAGTCGGTATCGAAGGCCTGACGAC
AAGGAAACTCGCTCAAAAGCTGGGAGTTGAGCAGCCTACCCTGTACTGGCACGTGAAGAACAAGCGGGCC
CTGCTCGATGCCCTGCCAATCGAGATGCTGGACAGGCATCATACCCACTTCTGCCCCCTGGAAGGCGAGT
CATGGCAAGACTTTCTGCGGAACAACGCCAAGTCATTCCGCTGTGCTCTCCTCTCACATCGCGACGGGGC
TAAAGTGCATCTCGGCACCCGCCCAACAGAGAAACAGTACGAAACCCTGGAAAATCAGCTCGCGTTCCTG
TGTCAGCAAGGCTTCTCCCTGGAGAACGCACTGTACGCTCTGTCCGCCGTGGGCCACTTTACACTGGGCT
GCGTATTGGAGGAACAGGAGCATCAAGTAGCAAAAGAGGAAAGAGAGACACCTACCACCGATTCTATGCC
CCCACTTCTGAGACAAGCAATTGAGCTGTTCGACCGGCAGGGAGCCGAACCTGCCTTCCTTTTCGGCCTG
GAACTAATCATATGTGGCCTGGAGAAACAGCTAAAGTGCGAAAGCGGCGGGCCGGCCGACGCCCTTGACG
ATTTTGACTTAGACATGCTCCCAGCCGATGCCCTTGACGACTTTGACCTTGATATGCTGCCTGCTGACGC
TCTTGACGATTTTGACCTTGACATGCTCCCCGGGTAACGGACCGGACGTCAAGGGCGAATTCCAGCACAC
TGGCGGCCGTTACTAGCTTCTGCAGCACGTGTCTAGAAACGCTGGTCGAC
